Addgene plasmid #19459: pcDNA5/FRT/TO HSPA6
Depositing lab: Harm Kampinga. Depositing organization: University Medical Center Groningen. Publication: Computational analysis of the human HSPH/HSPA/DNAJ family and cloning of a human HSPH/HSPA/DNAJ expression library. Hageman J, Kampinga HH. Cell Stress Chaperones. 2009 Jan;14(1):1-21. doi: 10.1007/s12192-008-0060-2. Epub 2008 Aug 7. PubMed 18686016.
Backbone
  Vector backbone: pcDNA5/FRT/TO
  Backbone manufacturer: Invitrogen
  Backbone size w/o insert (bp): 5137
  Vector type: Mammalian Expression
  Selectable markers: Hygromycin
Growth in bacteria
  Bacterial resistance: Ampicillin, 100 μg/mL
  Growth temperature: 37°C
  Growth strain: DH5alpha
  Copy number: High Copy
Gene/Insert
  Gene/Insert name: HSPA6 (alt name: heat shock 70kD prtoein 6(HSP70B'))
  Species: H. sapiens (human)
  Insert size (bp): 1931
  Entrez Gene: HSPA6 (a.k.a. HSP70B')
  Cloning method: Restriction Enzyme; 5′ cloning site EcoRV (not destroyed); 3′ cloning site NotI (not destroyed)
  Sequencing primers: 5′ LNCX; 3′ BGH-rev
Terms and licenses: Academic/Nonprofit Terms; Industry Terms: Not Available to Industry
Depositor comments: Part of the HSP70 gene family Disclaimer: For cloning the various HSP genes, the Stratagene reference RNA for cDNA synthesis was used and genes were amplified from this mixture that originates from 10 different cell lines from different somatic origin and ultimately coming from 10 different individuals. This strategy was used to maximize the chance for the presence of individual HSP transcripts. Users must be aware that this mixture thus represents 20 complete haploid genomes, meaning that for each individual gene there might be polymorphisms that could potentially have functional consequences. The library was sequence verified only for the presence of the correct gene.
How to cite: pcDNA5/FRT/TO HSPA6 was a gift from Harm Kampinga (Addgene plasmid # 19459 ; http://n2t.net/addgene:19459 ; RRID:Addgene_19459)
