[The description below was written by a language model from this plasmid's Addgene catalogue record and pLannotate feature annotations shown in this document.]
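Description:
pcDNA5/FRT/TO HSPA6 is a mammalian expression plasmid built on the commercial pcDNA5/FRT/TO backbone and carrying the human HSPA6 coding sequence, which encodes the HSP70 family chaperone also known as HSP70B'. In bacteria it is maintained through a high-copy ColE1/pUC-type origin and selected with ampicillin via the β-lactamase gene. The annotated sequence is about 7.1 kb, consistent with a roughly 1.9 kb insert placed in the 5.1 kb backbone between the retained EcoRV and NotI sites.

The HSPA6 open reading frame sits downstream of the CMV immediate early enhancer and promoter. Two short elements directly after the promoter were annotated as tet operator-containing fragments and correspond to the tandem tet operator sites implied by the "TO" in the backbone name. They allow transcription to be repressed in cells expressing the Tet repressor and induced by tetracycline or doxycycline. A bovine growth hormone polyadenylation signal terminates the transcript, and no epitope tag or reporter is annotated. Downstream lies an FRT site immediately preceding a hygromycin resistance gene with an SV40 poly(A) signal. No complete promoter is annotated ahead of this gene, which fits the design in which FLP-mediated recombination into a genomic FRT site in a suitable host cell line supplies the elements needed for hygromycin resistance, giving single-copy, isogenic stable lines.

The plasmid belongs to an expression library of human HSPH/HSPA/DNAJ chaperones. The depositor notes that inserts were amplified from pooled reference RNA derived from ten cell lines and were verified only for gene identity, so polymorphisms with possible functional consequences may be present.
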