Features (pLannotate 1.2.2; 21 found; start..end, strand, type, name):
     28..80      -  misc_feature   bom (fragment): basis of mobility region from pBR322
    235..614     +  enhancer       CMV enhancer: human cytomegalovirus immediate early enhancer
    615..818     +  promoter       CMV promoter: human cytomegalovirus (CMV) immediate early promoter
    820..839     +  promoter       PLtetO-1 promoter (fragment): modified phage lambda PL promoter with tet operator sites (Lutz and Bujard, 1997)
    841..860     +  promoter       PLtetO-1 promoter (fragment): modified phage lambda PL promoter with tet operator sites (Lutz and Bujard, 1997)
    868..901     +  promoter       TRE3GV promoter (fragment): 3rd-generation Tet-responsive promoter that can be activated by binding of Tet-On® 3G, optimized for retroviral and lentiviral vectors
   1038..2966    +  CDS            HSPA6: HSP76_HUMAN - Also known as HSP70B'. Experimental evidence at protein level: Swiss-Prot protein existence level 1. Molecular chaperone implicated in a wide variety of cellular processes, including protection of the proteome from stress, folding and transport of newly synthesized polypeptides, activation of proteolysis of misfolded proteins and the formation and dissociation of protein complexes. Plays a pivotal role in the protein quality control system, ensuring the correct folding of proteins, the re-folding of misfolded proteins and controlling the targeting of proteins for subsequent degra
   3020..3244    +  polyA_signal   bGH poly(A) signal: bovine growth hormone polyadenylation signal
   3248..3269    +  promoter       SV40 promoter (fragment): SV40 enhancer and early promoter
   3290..3523    +  rep_origin     f1 ori (fragment) (sequence partly withheld): f1 bacteriophage origin of replication; arrow indicates direction of (+) strand synthesis
   3528..3575    +  protein_bind   FRT: FLP-mediated recombination occurs in the 8-bp core sequence TCTAGAAA (Turan and Bode, 2011). FLP recombinase from the Saccharomyces cerevisiae 2μ plasmid
   3583..4605    +  CDS            HygR: aminoglycoside phosphotransferase from E. coli; aph(4)-Ia; confers resistance to hygromycin
   4615..4740    +  CDS            ble (fragment): BLE_KLEPN - Experimental evidence at protein level: Swiss-Prot protein existence level 1. Binding protein with a strong affinity to the bleomycin family of antibiotics. Binds to CL990; an antimitotic-antibiotic compound. From Klebsiella pneumoniae.
   4735..4856    +  polyA_signal   SV40 poly(A) signal: SV40 polyadenylation signal
   4929..4945    -  protein_bind   lac operator: The lac repressor binds to the lac operator to inhibit transcription in E. coli. This inhibition can be relieved by adding lactose or isopropyl-β-D-thiogalactopyranoside (IPTG). lac repressor encoded by lacI
   4953..4983    -  promoter       lac promoter: promoter for the E. coli lac operon
   4998..5019    -  protein_bind   CAP binding site: CAP binding activates transcription in the presence of cAMP. E. coli catabolite activator protein
   5032..5124    -  CDS            lacI (fragment): lac repressor; lacI; The lac repressor binds to the lac operator to inhibit transcription in E. coli. This inhibition can be relieved by adding lactose or isopropyl-β-D-thiogalactopyranoside (IPTG).
   5307..5895    -  rep_origin     ori: high-copy-number ColE1/pMB1/pBR322/pUC origin of replication
   6066..6926    -  CDS            AmpR: β-lactamase; bla; confers resistance to ampicillin, carbenicillin, and related antibiotics
   6927..7031    -  promoter       AmpR promoter: bla
>Addgene plasmid #19459 | pcDNA5/FRT/TO HSPA6 | depositor full sequence | sequence record 9095 | Author sequence
GACGGATCGGGAGATCTCCCGATCCCCTATGGTGCACTCTCAGTACAATCTGCTCTGATGCCGCATAGTT
AAGCCAGTATCTGCTCCCTGCTTGTGTGTTGGAGGTCGCTGAGTAGTGCGCGAGCAAAATTTAAGCTACA
ACAAGGCAAGGCTTGACCGACAATTGCATGAAGAATCTGCTTAGGGTTAGGCGTTTTGCGCTGCTTCGCG
ATGTACGGGCCAGATATACGCGTTGACATTGATTATTGACTAGTTATTAATAGTAATCAATTACGGGGTC
ATTAGTTCATAGCCCATATATGGAGTTCCGCGTTACATAACTTACGGTAAATGGCCCGCCTGGCTGACCG
CCCAACGACCCCCGCCCATTGACGTCAATAATGACGTATGTTCCCATAGTAACGCCAATAGGGACTTTCC
ATTGACGTCAATGGGTGGAGTATTTACGGTAAACTGCCCACTTGGCAGTACATCAAGTGTATCATATGCC
AAGTACGCCCCCTATTGACGTCAATGACGGTAAATGGCCCGCCTGGCATTATGCCCAGTACATGACCTTA
TGGGACTTTCCTACTTGGCAGTACATCTACGTATTAGTCATCGCTATTACCATGGTGATGCGGTTTTGGC
AGTACATCAATGGGCGTGGATAGCGGTTTGACTCACGGGGATTTCCAAGTCTCCACCCCATTGACGTCAA
TGGGAGTTTGTTTTGGCACCAAAATCAACGGGACTTTCCAAAATGTCGTAACAACTCCGCCCCATTGACG
CAAATGGGCGGTAGGCGTGTACGGTGGGAGGTCTATATAAGCAGAGCTCTCCCTATCAGTGATAGAGATC
TCCCTATCAGTGATAGAGATCGTCGACGAGCTCGTTTAGTGAACCGTCAGATCGCCTGGAGACGCCATCC
ACGCTGTTTTGACCTCCATAGAAGACACCGGGACCGATCCAGCCTCCGGACTCTAGCGTTTAAACTTAAG
CTTGGTACCGAGCTCGGATCCACTAGTCCAGTGTGGTGGAATTCTGCAGATATCACCATGCAGGCCCCAC
GGGAGCTCGCGGTGGGCATCGACCTGGGCACCACCTACTCGTGCGTGGGCGTGTTTCAGCAGGGCCGCGT
GGAGATCCTGGCCAACGACCAGGGCAACCGCACCACGCCCAGCTACGTGGCCTTCACCGACACCGAGCGG
CTGGTCGGGGACGCGGCCAAGAGCCAGGCGGCCCTGAACCCCCACAACACCGTGTTCGATGCCAAGCGGC
TGATCGGGCGCAAGTTCGCGGACACCACGGTGCAGTCGGACATGAAGCACTGGCCCTTCCGGGTGGTGAG
CGAGGGCGGCAAGCCCAAGGTGCGCGTATGCTACCGCGGGGAGGACAAGACGTTCTACCCCGAGGAGATC
TCGTCCATGGTGCTGAGCAAGATGAAGGAGACGGCCGAGGCGTACCTGGGCCAGCCCGTGAAGCACGCAG
TGATCACCGTGCCCGCCTATTTCAATGACTCGCAGCGCCAGGCCACCAAGGACGCGGGGGCCATCGCGGG
GCTCAACGTGTTGCGGATCATCAATGAGCCCACGGCAGCTGCCATCGCCTATGGGCTGGACCGGCGGGGC
GCGGGAGAGCGCAACGTGCTCATTTTTGACCTGGGTGGGGGCACCTTCGATGTGTCGGTTCTCTCCATTG
ACGCTGGTGTCTTTGAGGTGAAAGCCACTGCTGGAGATACCCACCTGGGAGGAGAGGACTTCGACAACCG
GCTCGTGAACCACTTCATGGAAGAATTCCGGCGGAAGCATGGGAAGGACCTGAGCGGGAACAAGCGTGCC
CTGCGCAGGCTGCGCACAGCCTGTGAGCGCGCCAAGCGCACCCTGTCCTCCAGCACCCAGGCCACCCTGG
AGATAGACTCCCTGTTCGAGGGCGTGGACTTCTACACGTCCATCACTCGTGCCCGCTTTGAGGAACTGTG
CTCAGACCTCTTCCGCAGCACCCTGGAGCCGGTGGAGAAGGCCCTGCGGGATGCCAAGCTGGACAAGGCC
CAGATTCATGACGTCGTCCTGGTGGGGGGCTCCACTCGCATCCCCAAGGTGCAGAAGTTGCTGCAGGACT
TCTTCAACGGCAAGGAGCTGAACAAGAGCATCAACCCTGATGAGGCTGTGGCCTATGGGGCTGCTGTGCA
GGCGGCCGTGTTGATGGGGGACAAATGTGAGAAAGTGCAGGATCTCCTGCTGCTGGATGTGGCTCCCCTG
TCTCTGGGGCTGGAGACAGCAGGTGGGGTGATGACCACGCTGATCCAGAGGAACGCCACTATCCCCACCA
AGCAGACCCAGACTTTCACCACCTACTCGGACAACCAGCCTGGGGTCTTCATCCAGGTGTATGAGGGTGA
GAGGGCCATGACCAAGGACAACAACCTGCTGGGGCGTTTTGAACTCAGTGGCATCCCTCCTGCCCCACGT
GGAGTCCCCCAGATAGAGGTGACCTTTGACATTGATGCTAATGGCATCCTGAGCGTGACAGCCACTGACA
GGAGCACAGGTAAGGCTAACAAGATCACCATCACCAATGACAAGGGCCGGCTGAGCAAGGAGGAGGTGGA
GAGGATGGTTCATGAAGCCGAGCAGTACAAGGCTGAGGATGAGGCCCAGAGGGACAGAGTGGCTGCCAAA
AACTCGCTGGAGGCCCATGTCTTCCATGTGAAAGGTTCTTTGCAAGAGGAAAGCCTTAGGGACAAGATTC
CCGAAGAGGACAGGCGCAAAATGCAAGACAAGTGTCGGGAAGTCCTTGCCTGGCTGGAGCACAACCAGCT
GGCAGAGAAGGAGGAGTATGAGCATCAGAAGAGGGAGCTGGAGCAAATCTGTCGCCCCATCTTCTCCAGG
CTCTATGGGGGGCCTGGTGTCCCTGGGGGCAGCAGTTGTGGCACTCAAGCCCGCCAGGGGGACCCCAGCA
CCGGCCCCATCATTGAGGAGGTTGATTGAGCGGCCGCTCGAGTCTAGAGGGCCCGTTTAAACCCGCTGAT
CAGCCTCGACTGTGCCTTCTAGTTGCCAGCCATCTGTTGTTTGCCCCTCCCCCGTGCCTTCCTTGACCCT
GGAAGGTGCCACTCCCACTGTCCTTTCCTAATAAAATGAGGAAATTGCATCGCATTGTCTGAGTAGGTGT
CATTCTATTCTGGGGGGTGGGGTGGGGCAGGACAGCAAGGGGGAGGATTGGGAAGACAATAGCAGGCATG
CTGGGGATGCGGTGGGCTCTATGGCTTCTGAGGCGGAAAGAACCAGCTGGGGCTCTAGGGGGTATCCCC
[124 nt withheld, positions 3290-3413]
C
[91 nt withheld, positions 3415-3505]
AGGGTGATGGTTCACGTACCTAGAAGTTCCTATTCCGAAGTTCCTATTCTCTAGAAAGTATAGGAACTTC
CTTGGCCAAAAAGCCTGAACTCACCGCGACGTCTGTCGAGAAGTTTCTGATCGAAAAGTTCGACAGCGTC
TCCGACCTGATGCAGCTCTCGGAGGGCGAAGAATCTCGTGCTTTCAGCTTCGATGTAGGAGGGCGTGGAT
ATGTCCTGCGGGTAAATAGCTGCGCCGATGGTTTCTACAAAGATCGTTATGTTTATCGGCACTTTGCATC
GGCCGCGCTCCCGATTCCGGAAGTGCTTGACATTGGGGAATTCAGCGAGAGCCTGACCTATTGCATCTCC
CGCCGTGCACAGGGTGTCACGTTGCAAGACCTGCCTGAAACCGAACTGCCCGCTGTTCTGCAGCCGGTCG
CGGAGGCCATGGATGCGATCGCTGCGGCCGATCTTAGCCAGACGAGCGGGTTCGGCCCATTCGGACCGCA
AGGAATCGGTCAATACACTACATGGCGTGATTTCATATGCGCGATTGCTGATCCCCATGTGTATCACTGG
CAAACTGTGATGGACGACACCGTCAGTGCGTCCGTCGCGCAGGCTCTCGATGAGCTGATGCTTTGGGCCG
AGGACTGCCCCGAAGTCCGGCACCTCGTGCACGCGGATTTCGGCTCCAACAATGTCCTGACGGACAATGG
CCGCATAACAGCGGTCATTGACTGGAGCGAGGCGATGTTCGGGGATTCCCAATACGAGGTCGCCAACATC
TTCTTCTGGAGGCCGTGGTTGGCTTGTATGGAGCAGCAGACGCGCTACTTCGAGCGGAGGCATCCGGAGC
TTGCAGGATCGCCGCGGCTCCGGGCGTATATGCTCCGCATTGGTCTTGACCAACTCTATCAGAGCTTGGT
TGACGGCAATTTCGATGATGCAGCTTGGGCGCAGGGTCGATGCGACGCAATCGTCCGATCCGGAGCCGGG
ACTGTCGGGCGTACACAAATCGCCCGCAGAAGCGCGGCCGTCTGGACCGATGGCTGTGTAGAAGTACTCG
CCGATAGTGGAAACCGACGCCCCAGCACTCGTCCGAGGGCAAAGGAATAGCACGTACTACGAGATTTCGA
TTCCACCGCCGCCTTCTATGAAAGGTTGGGCTTCGGAATCGTTTTCCGGGACGCCGGCTGGATGATCCTC
CAGCGCGGGGATCTCATGCTGGAGTTCTTCGCCCACCCCAACTTGTTTATTGCAGCTTATAATGGTTACA
AATAAAGCAATAGCATCACAAATTTCACAAATAAAGCATTTTTTTCACTGCATTCTAGTTGTGGTTTGTC
CAAACTCATCAATGTATCTTATCATGTCTGTATACCGTCGACCTCTAGCTAGAGCTTGGCGTAATCATGG
TCATAGCTGTTTCCTGTGTGAAATTGTTATCCGCTCACAATTCCACACAACATACGAGCCGGAAGCATAA
AGTGTAAAGCCTGGGGTGCCTAATGAGTGAGCTAACTCACATTAATTGCGTTGCGCTCACTGCCCGCTTT
CCAGTCGGGAAACCTGTCGTGCCAGCTGCATTAATGAATCGGCCAACGCGCGGGGAGAGGCGGTTTGCGT
ATTGGGCGCTCTTCCGCTTCCTCGCTCACTGACTCGCTGCGCTCGGTCGTTCGGCTGCGGCGAGCGGTAT
CAGCTCACTCAAAGGCGGTAATACGGTTATCCACAGAATCAGGGGATAACGCAGGAAAGAACATGTGAGC
AAAAGGCCAGCAAAAGGCCAGGAACCGTAAAAAGGCCGCGTTGCTGGCGTTTTTCCATAGGCTCCGCCCC
CCTGACGAGCATCACAAAAATCGACGCTCAAGTCAGAGGTGGCGAAACCCGACAGGACTATAAAGATACC
AGGCGTTTCCCCCTGGAAGCTCCCTCGTGCGCTCTCCTGTTCCGACCCTGCCGCTTACCGGATACCTGTC
CGCCTTTCTCCCTTCGGGAAGCGTGGCGCTTTCTCATAGCTCACGCTGTAGGTATCTCAGTTCGGTGTAG
GTCGTTCGCTCCAAGCTGGGCTGTGTGCACGAACCCCCCGTTCAGCCCGACCGCTGCGCCTTATCCGGTA
ACTATCGTCTTGAGTCCAACCCGGTAAGACACGACTTATCGCCACTGGCAGCAGCCACTGGTAACAGGAT
TAGCAGAGCGAGGTATGTAGGCGGTGCTACAGAGTTCTTGAAGTGGTGGCCTAACTACGGCTACACTAGA
AGAACAGTATTTGGTATCTGCGCTCTGCTGAAGCCAGTTACCTTCGGAAAAAGAGTTGGTAGCTCTTGAT
CCGGCAAACAAACCACCGCTGGTAGCGGTGGTTTTTTTGTTTGCAAGCAGCAGATTACGCGCAGAAAAAA
AGGATCTCAAGAAGATCCTTTGATCTTTTCTACGGGGTCTGACGCTCAGTGGAACGAAAACTCACGTTAA
GGGATTTTGGTCATGAGATTATCAAAAAGGATCTTCACCTAGATCCTTTTAAATTAAAAATGAAGTTTTA
AATCAATCTAAAGTATATATGAGTAAACTTGGTCTGACAGTTACCAATGCTTAATCAGTGAGGCACCTAT
CTCAGCGATCTGTCTATTTCGTTCATCCATAGTTGCCTGACTCCCCGTCGTGTAGATAACTACGATACGG
GAGGGCTTACCATCTGGCCCCAGTGCTGCAATGATACCGCGAGACCCACGCTCACCGGCTCCAGATTTAT
CAGCAATAAACCAGCCAGCCGGAAGGGCCGAGCGCAGAAGTGGTCCTGCAACTTTATCCGCCTCCATCCA
GTCTATTAATTGTTGCCGGGAAGCTAGAGTAAGTAGTTCGCCAGTTAATAGTTTGCGCAACGTTGTTGCC
ATTGCTACAGGCATCGTGGTGTCACGCTCGTCGTTTGGTATGGCTTCATTCAGCTCCGGTTCCCAACGAT
CAAGGCGAGTTACATGATCCCCCATGTTGTGCAAAAAAGCGGTTAGCTCCTTCGGTCCTCCGATCGTTGT
CAGAAGTAAGTTGGCCGCAGTGTTATCACTCATGGTTATGGCAGCACTGCATAATTCTCTTACTGTCATG
CCATCCGTAAGATGCTTTTCTGTGACTGGTGAGTACTCAACCAAGTCATTCTGAGAATAGTGTATGCGGC
GACCGAGTTGCTCTTGCCCGGCGTCAATACGGGATAATACCGCGCCACATAGCAGAACTTTAAAAGTGCT
CATCATTGGAAAACGTTCTTCGGGGCGAAAACTCTCAAGGATCTTACCGCTGTTGAGATCCAGTTCGATG
TAACCCACTCGTGCACCCAACTGATCTTCAGCATCTTTTACTTTCACCAGCGTTTCTGGGTGAGCAAAAA
CAGGAAGGCAAAATGCCGCAAAAAAGGGAATAAGGGCGACACGGAAATGTTGAATACTCATACTCTTCCT
TTTTCAATATTATTGAAGCATTTATCAGGGTTATTGTCTCATGAGCGGATACATATTTGAATGTATTTAG
AAAAATAAACAAATAGGGGTTCCGCGCACATTTCCCCGAAAAGTGCCACCTGACGTC
