>Addgene plasmid #19459 | pcDNA5/FRT/TO HSPA6 | addgene partial sequence | sequence record 25236 | 19459 with LNCX
CTGTTTTGACCTCCNTAGAAGACACCGGGACCGATCCAGCCTCCGGACTCTAGCGTTTAAACTTAAGCTT
GGTACCGAGCTCGGATCCACTAGTCCAGTGTGGTGGAATTCTGCAGATATCACCATGCAGGCCCCACGGG
AGCTCGCGGTGGGCATCGACCTGGGCACCACCTACTCGTGCGTGGGCGTGTTTCAGCAGGGCCGCGTGGA
GATCCTGGCCAACGACCAGGGCAACCGCACCACGCCCAGCTACGTGGCCTTCACCGACACCGAGCGGCTG
GTCGGGGACGCGGCCAAGAGCCAGGCGGCCCTGAACCCCCACAACACCGTGTTCGATGCCAAGCGGCTGA
TCGGGCGCAAGTTCGCGGACACCACGGTGCAGTCGGACATGAAGCACTGGCCCTTCCGGGTGGTGAGCGA
GGGCGGCAAGCCCAAGGTGCGCGTATGCTACCGCGGGGAGGACAAGACGTTCTACCCCGAGGAGATCTCG
TCCATGGTGCTGAGCAAGATGAAGGAGACGGCCGAGGCGTACCTGGGCCAGCCCGTGAAGCACGCAGTGA
TCACCGTGCCCGCCTATTCCAATGACTCGCAGCGCCAGGCCACCAAGGACGCGGGGGCCATCGCGGGGCT
CAACGTGTTGCGGATCATCAATGAGNNNNNNGCAGCTGCCATCGCCTATGGGCTGGACCGGCGGGGCGCG
GGAGNNCGCAACGTGCTCATTTTTGACCTGGGTGGGGGCACCTTCGATGTGTCGGTTCTCTCCATTGACG
CTGGTGTC
